>Addgene plasmid #240556 | pFA6a-pTagRFP-T-hphNT1 | addgene full sequence | sequence record 479477 | Addgene NGS Result
ACGCGGCCGCCAGCTGAAGCTTCGTACGCTGCAGGTCGACGGATCCCCGGGTTAATTAACGTTTCTAAGG
GTGAAGAATTGATTAAGGAAAACATGCATATGAAGCTTTACATGGAAGGAACAGTTAACAACCATCATTT
TAAGTGTACTTCTGAAGGAGAAGGTAAACCTTACGAAGGTACTCAAACAATGAGAATTAAGGTTGTTGAA
GGTGGACCTCTTCCATTTGCTTTTGATATTTTGGCAACTTCTTTTATGTACGGATCACGAACTTTTATTA
ACCATACACAAGGTATTCCTGATTTCTTTAAGCAATCTTTTCCAGAAGGTTTTACTTGGGAACGTGTTAC
TACATATGAAGATGGTGGAGTTTTAACTGCTACACAAGATACATCTTTGCAAGATGGTTGTCTTATCTAT
AACGTTAAGATTAGAGGAGTTAATTTTCCTTCAAACGGTCCAGTTATGCAAAAGAAAACTCTTGGATGGG
AAGCTAACACAGAAATGTTATATCCTGCAGATGGTGGACTTGAAGGTCGAACTGATATGGCTTTAAAACT
TGTTGGTGGAGGTCATTTGATTTGTAACTTTAAGACTACATATCGTTCTAAAAAGCCTGCTAAAAACTTG
AAGATGCCAGGAGTTTACTACGTTGATCATCGTCTTGAAAGAATTAAAGAAGCAGATAAGGAAACTTACG
TTGAACAACATGAAGTTGCTGTTGCACGTTACTGCGATTTGCCATCAAAATTAGGTCATAAGTTGAATTA
AGGCGCGCCACTTCTAAATAAGCGAATTTCTTATGATTTATGATTTTTATTATTAAATAAGTTATAAAAA
AAATAAGTGTATACAAATTTTAAAGTGACTCTTAGGTTTTAAAACGAAAATTCTTATTCTTGAGTAACTC
TTTCCTGTAGGTCAGGTTGCTTTCTCAGGTATAGTATGAGGTCGCTCTTATTGACCACACCTCTACCGGC
AGATCCGCTAGGGATAACAGGGTAATATAGATCTGTTTAGCTTGCCTCGTCCCCGCCGGGTCACCCGGCC
AGCGACATGGAGGCCCAGAATACCCTCCTTGACAGTCTTGACGTGCGCAGCTCAGGGGCATGATGTGACT
GTCGCCCGTACATTTAGCCCATACATCCCCATGTATAATCATTTGCATCCATACATTTTGATGGCCGCAC
GGCGCGAAGCAAAAATTACGGCTCCTCGCTGCGGACCTGCGAGCAGGGAAACGCTCCCCTCACAGACGCG
TTGAATTGTCCCCACGCCGCGCCCCTGTAGAGAAATATAAAAGGTTAGGATTTGCCACTGAGGTTCTTCT
TTCATATACTTCCTTTTAAAATCTTGCTAGGATACAGTTCTCACATCACATCCGAACATAAACAACCATG
GGTAAAAAGCCTGAACTCACCGCGACGTCTGTCGAGAAGTTTCTGATCGAAAAGTTCGACAGCGTCTCCG
ACCTGATGCAGCTCTCGGAGGGCGAAGAATCTCGTGCTTTCAGCTTCGATGTAGGAGGGCGTGGATATGT
CCTGCGGGTAAATAGCTGCGCCGATGGTTTCTACAAAGATCGTTATGTTTATCGGCACTTTGCATCGGCC
GCGCTCCCGATTCCGGAAGTGCTTGACATTGGGGAATTCAGCGAGAGCCTGACCTATTGCATCTCCCGCC
GTGCACAGGGTGTCACGTTGCAAGACCTGCCTGAAACCGAACTGCCCGCTGTTCTGCAGCCGGTCGCGGA
GGCCATGGATGCGATCGCTGCGGCCGATCTTAGCCAGACGAGCGGGTTCGGCCCATTCGGACCGCAAGGA
ATCGGTCAATACACTACATGGCGTGATTTCATATGCGCGATTGCTGATCCCCATGTGTATCACTGGCAAA
CTGTGATGGACGACACCGTCAGTGCGTCCGTCGCGCAGGCTCTCGATGAGCTGATGCTTTGGGCCGAGGA
CTGCCCCGAAGTCCGGCACCTCGTGCACGCGGATTTCGGCTCCAACAATGTCCTGACGGACAATGGCCGC
ATAACAGCGGTCATTGACTGGAGCGAGGCGATGTTCGGGGATTCCCAATACGAGGTCGCCAACATCTTCT
TCTGGAGGCCGTGGTTGGCTTGTATGGAGCAGCAGACGCGCTACTTCGAGCGGAGGCATCCGGAGCTTGC
AGGATCGCCGCGGCTCCGGGCGTATATGCTCCGCATTGGTCTTGACCAACTCTATCAGAGCTTGGTTGAC
GGCAATTTCGATGATGCAGCTTGGGCGCAGGGTCGATGCGACGCAATCGTCCGATCCGGAGCCGGGACTG
TCGGGCGTACACAAATCGCCCGCAGAAGCGCGGCCGTCTGGACCGATGGCTGTGTAGAAGTACTCGCCGA
TAGTGGAAACCGACGCCCCAGCACTCGTCCGAGGGCAAAGGAATAATCTCGAGTCATGTAATTAGTTATG
TCACGCTTACATTCACGCCCTCCCCCCACATCCGCTCTAACCGAAAAGGAAGGAGTTAGACAACCTGAAG
TCTAGGTCCCTATTTATTTTTTTATAGTTATGTTAGTATTAAGAACGTTATTTATATTTCAAATTTTTCT
TTTTTTTCTGTACAGACGCGTGTACGCATGTAACATTATACTGAAAACCTTGCTTGAGAAGGTTTTGGGA
CGCTCGAAGGCTTTAACGAGCTCGAATTCATCGATGATATCAGATCCACTAGTGGCCTATGCGGCCGCGG
ATCTGCCGGTCTCCCTATAGTGAGTCGTATTAATTTCGATAAGCCAGGTTAACCTGCATTAATGAATCGG
CCAACGCGCGGGGAGAGGCGGTTTGCGTATTGGGCGCTCTTCCGCTTCCTCGCTCACTGACTCGCTGCGC
TCGGTCGTTCGGCTGCGGCGAGCGGTATCAGCTCACTCAAAGGCGGTAATACGGTTATCCACAGAATCAG
GGGATAACGCAGGAAAGAACATGTGAGCAAAAGGCCAGCAAAAGGCCAGGAACCGTAAAAAGGCCGCGTT
GCTGGCGTTTTTCCATAGGCTCCGCCCCCCTGACGAGCATCACAAAAATCGACGCTCAAGTCAGAGGTGG
CGAAACCCGACAGGACTATAAAGATACCAGGCGTTTCCCCCTGGAAGCTCCCTCGTGCGCTCTCCTGTTC
CGACCCTGCCGCTTACCGGATACCTGTCCGCCTTTCTCCCTTCGGGAAGCGTGGCGCTTTCTCATAGCTC
ACGCTGTAGGTATCTCAGTTCGGTGTAGGTCGTTCGCTCCAAGCTGGGCTGTGTGCACGAACCCCCCGTT
CAGCCCGACCGCTGCGCCTTATCCGGTAACTATCGTCTTGAGTCCAACCCGGTAAGACACGACTTATCGC
CACTGGCAGCAGCCACTGGTAACAGGATTAGCAGAGCGAGGTATGTAGGCGGTGCTACAGAGTTCTTGAA
GTGGTGGCCTAACTACGGCTACACTAGAAGAACAGTATTTGGTATCTGCGCTCTGCTGAAGCCAGTTACC
TTCGGAAAAAGAGTTGGTAGCTCTTGATCCGGCAAACAAACCACCGCTGGTAGCGGTGGTTTTTTTGTTT
GCAAGCAGCAGATTACGCGCAGAAAAAAAGGATCTCAAGAAGATCCTTTGATCTTTTCTACGGGGTCTGA
CGCTCAGTGGAACGAAAACTCACGTTAAGGGATTTTGGTCATGAGATTATCAAAAAGGATCTTCACCTAG
ATCCTTTTAAATTAAAAATGAAGTTTTAAATCAATCTAAAGTATATATGAGTAAACTTGGTCTGACAGTT
ACCAATGCTTAATCAGTGAGGCACCTATCTCAGCGATCTGTCTATTTCGTTCATCCATAGTTGCCTGACT
CCCCGTCGTGTAGATAACTACGATACGGGAGGGCTTACCATCTGGCCCCAGTGCTGCAATGATACCGCGA
GACCCACGCTCACCGGCTCCAGATTTATCAGCAATAAACCAGCCAGCCGGAAGGGCCGAGCGCAGAAGTG
GTCCTGCAACTTTATCCGCCTCCATCCAGTCTATTAATTGTTGCCGGGAAGCTAGAGTAAGTAGTTCGCC
AGTTAATAGTTTGCGCAACGTTGTTGCCATTGCTACAGGCATCGTGGTGTCACGCTCGTCGTTTGGTATG
GCTTCATTCAGCTCCGGTTCCCAACGATCAAGGCGAGTTACATGATCCCCCATGTTGTGCAAAAAAGCGG
TTAGCTCCTTCGGTCCTCCGATCGTTGTCAGAAGTAAGTTGGCCGCAGTGTTATCACTCATGGTTATGGC
AGCACTGCATAATTCTCTTACTGTCATGCCATCCGTAAGATGCTTTTCTGTGACTGGTGAGTACTCAACC
AAGTCATTCTGAGAATAGTGTATGCGGCGACCGAGTTGCTCTTGCCCGGCGTCAATACGGGATAATACCG
CGCCACATAGCAGAACTTTAAAAGTGCTCATCATTGGAAAACGTTCTTCGGGGCGAAAACTCTCAAGGAT
CTTACCGCTGTTGAGATCCAGTTCGATGTAACCCACTCGTGCACCCAACTGATCTTCAGCATCTTTTACT
TTCACCAGCGTTTCTGGGTGAGCAAAAACAGGAAGGCAAAATGCCGCAAAAAAGGGAATAAGGGCGACAC
GGAAATGTTGAATACTCATACTCTTCCTTTTTCAATATTATTGAAGCATTTATCAGGGTTATTGTCTCAT
GAGCGGATACATATTTGAATGTATTTAGAAAAATAAACAAATAGGGGTTCCGCGCACATTTCCCCGAAAA
GTGCCACCTGACGTCTAAGAAACCATTATTATCATGACATTAACCTATAAAAATAGGCGTATCACGAGGC
CCTTTCGTCTCGCGCGTTTCGGTGATGACGGTGAAAACCTCTGACACATGCAGCTCCCGGAGACGGTCAC
AGCTTGTCTGTAAGCGGATGCCGGGAGCAGACAAGCCCGTCAGGGCGCGTCAGCGGGTGTTGGCGGGTGT
CGGGGCTGGCTTAACTATGCGGCATCAGAGCAGATTGTACTGAGAGTGCACCATATGGACATATTGTCGT
TAGAACGCGGCTACAATTAATACATAACCTTATGTATCATACACATACGATTTAGGTGACACTATAGA
Features (pLannotate 1.2.2; 12 found; start..end, strand, type, name):
     61..768     +  CDS            TagRFP-T: TagRFP-T is a basic (constitutively fluorescent) red fluorescent protein published in 2008, derived from Entacmaea quadricolor. It has low acid sensitivity.
    792..979     +  terminator     ADH1 terminator: S. cerevisiae ADH1; transcription terminator for the S. cerevisiae alcohol dehydrogenase 1 (ADH1) gene
   1054..2428    +  gene           hphMX6 (fragment): yeast selectable marker conferring hygromycin resistance
   2480..2669    +  terminator     CYC1 terminator: S. cerevisiae CYC1; transcription terminator for CYC1
   2744..2762    -  promoter       T7 promoter: promoter for bacteriophage T7 RNA polymerase
   2784..2837    -  CDS            lacI (fragment): lac repressor; lacI; The lac repressor binds to the lac operator to inhibit transcription in E. coli. This inhibition can be relieved by adding lactose or isopropyl-β-D-thiogalactopyranoside (IPTG).
   3020..3608    -  rep_origin     ori: high-copy-number ColE1/pMB1/pBR322/pUC origin of replication
   3779..4639    -  CDS            AmpR: β-lactamase; bla; confers resistance to ampicillin, carbenicillin, and related antibiotics
   4640..4744    -  promoter       AmpR promoter: bla
   4839..4874    +  CDS            rop (fragment): Rop protein, which maintains plasmids at low copy number; rop
   4976..5027    +  misc_feature   bom (fragment): basis of mobility region from pBR322
   5090..5108    +  promoter       SP6 promoter: promoter for bacteriophage SP6 RNA polymerase
