[The description below was written by a language model from this plasmid's Addgene catalogue record and pLannotate feature annotations shown in this document.]
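Description:
pFA6a-pTagRFP-T-hphNT1 is a PCR-template tagging plasmid built on the pFA6a backbone, intended for adding the red fluorescent protein TagRFP-T to the C-terminus of fission yeast (S. pombe) proteins by modifying the 3' end of the endogenous gene. It carries no yeast replication origin in the annotated features. It is maintained in E. coli through a high-copy ColE1/pUC-type origin and an ampicillin resistance gene (β-lactamase with its own promoter). Short annotated fragments of lacI, rop and bom appear to be backbone remnants rather than functional elements, and T7 and SP6 promoters flank the cassette region.

The payload is a synthetic 711 bp TagRFP-T coding sequence, codon-optimized for S. pombe and cloned between retained PacI and AscI sites, which allows the tag to be exchanged for others in the same modular format. According to the depositor, the protein follows the published TagRFP-T amino acid sequence and includes the N-terminal VSKGE residues but lacks the C-terminal GMDELYK extension. No promoter is annotated upstream of the tag, consistent with its expression depending on in-frame fusion to a chromosomal gene. The S. cerevisiae ADH1 terminator follows the tag and ends transcription of the fusion. Downstream lies the hygromycin resistance marker (annotated as an hphMX6-like fragment), followed by a CYC1 terminator, matching the hphNT1 cassette named in the plasmid.

In typical use of pFA6a-type modules, the tag-terminator-marker unit is amplified with primers carrying homology to the target locus. The product integrates by homologous recombination, and hygromycin-resistant transformants express the tagged protein from its native promoter for live-cell fluorescence imaging.
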