Addgene plasmid #240556: pFA6a-pTagRFP-T-hphNT1
Purpose: Tag S. pombe genes at 3' end (C-terminal end of protein) with TagRFP-T, codon-optimized for S. pombe
Depositing lab: Silke Hauf. Depositing organization: Virginia Polytechnic Institute and State University.
Backbone
  Vector backbone: pFA6a
  Vector type: Yeast Expression
  Selectable markers: Hygromycin
Growth in bacteria
  Bacterial resistance: Ampicillin, 100 μg/mL
  Growth temperature: 37°C
  Growth strain: DH5alpha
  Copy number: High Copy
Gene/Insert
  Gene/Insert name: pTagRFP-T
  Species: Synthetic
  Insert size (bp): 711
  Cloning method: Restriction Enzyme; 5′ cloning site PacI (not destroyed); 3′ cloning site AscI (not destroyed)
Terms and licenses: Academic/Nonprofit Terms; Industry Terms: Not Available to Industry
Depositor comments: TagRFP-T amino acid sequence as in Shaner, 2008 (doi: 10.1038/nmeth.1209); includes N-terminal VSKGE, but not C-terminal GMDELYK
How to cite: pFA6a-pTagRFP-T-hphNT1 was a gift from Silke Hauf (Addgene plasmid # 240556 ; http://n2t.net/addgene:240556 ; RRID:Addgene_240556)
